Addgene plasmid #72190: Dscam1_7.27.30 EC10-Fc-His
Purpose: Expresses the 10 N-terminal extracellular domains of the Dscam, isoform 7.27.30 protein, C-terminally fused to the Fc region of human IgG1 + 6X histidine tag.
Depositing lab: Woj Wojtowicz. Depositing organization: University of California, Berkeley. Publication: An extracellular biochemical screen reveals that FLRTs and Unc5s mediate neuronal subtype recognition in the retina. Visser JJ, Cheng Y, Perry SC, Chastain AB, Parsa B, Masri SS, Ray TA, Kay JN, Wojtowicz WM. Elife. 2015 Dec 3;4. pii: e08149. doi: 10.7554/eLife.08149. PubMed 26633812.
Backbone
  Vector backbone: pCMVi-SV40ori
  Vector type: Mammalian Expression
Growth in bacteria
  Bacterial resistance: Ampicillin, 100 μg/mL
  Growth temperature: 37°C
  Growth strain: DH5alpha
  Copy number: High Copy
Gene/Insert
  Gene/Insert name: Dscam1_7.27.30 (alt names: Down syndrome cell adhesion molecule1, isoform 7.27.30; 43Bc; Dsm; Neu1; p270; NCBI gene ID 35652)
  Species: D. melanogaster (fly)
  Insert size (bp): 3009
  Promoter: CMV
  Tag / fusion protein: Fc-His (C terminal on backbone)
  Cloning method: Restriction Enzyme; 5′ cloning site NotI (not destroyed); 3′ cloning site SpeI (not destroyed)
  Sequencing primers: 5′ GTCAGAGGTAACTCCCGTTGC; 3′ ATCATGAGGGTGTCCTTG
Terms and licenses: Academic/Nonprofit Terms; Industry Terms: Not Available to Industry
Depositor comments: This transcript contains altrenative exons 4.7, 6.27 and 9.30.
How to cite: Dscam1_7.27.30 EC10-Fc-His was a gift from Woj Wojtowicz (Addgene plasmid # 72190 ; http://n2t.net/addgene:72190 ; RRID:Addgene_72190)
