[The description below was written by a language model from this plasmid's Addgene catalogue record and pLannotate feature annotations shown in this document.]
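Description:
Dscam1_7.27.30 EC10-Fc-His is a mammalian expression plasmid of about 8.8 kb built on the pCMVi-SV40ori backbone. It produces a soluble, tagged ectodomain fragment of the Drosophila melanogaster cell-surface receptor Dscam1 (Down syndrome cell adhesion molecule 1). In bacteria it is maintained at high copy through a ColE1/pUC-type origin and selected with ampicillin via the β-lactamase gene. The backbone also carries an f1 phage origin and leftover fragments of lacZα, rop and the pBR322 bom region, which have no evident role in the construct's use. No mammalian selection marker is annotated. The SV40 enhancer/early promoter region does not appear to drive any annotated gene; as the backbone name suggests, it likely supplies the SV40 origin, which would allow episomal amplification in cells expressing large T antigen and fits transient expression.

The expression cassette consists of the CMV immediate-early enhancer and promoter followed by CMV intron A, an element commonly included to raise transcript levels. Next comes the roughly 3 kb insert, cloned between NotI and SpeI sites that are both retained. The insert encodes the ten N-terminal extracellular domains of the isoform containing alternative exons 4.7, 6.27 and 9.30. It is fused at its C terminus to backbone-encoded human IgG1 Fc and a 6xHis tag, and the cassette ends with an SV40 polyadenylation signal. The annotation tool detected the Fc fragment but labelled neither the Dscam1 coding region nor the His tag. The depositor and sequencing-derived records differ by one nucleotide in length and in their start coordinate but show the same feature layout.

The Fc portion would dimerise the fusion, and both Fc and His provide handles for capture, purification and detection. The associated publication describes an extracellular biochemical interaction screen, so this construct likely served as a recombinant binding reagent there, although the record does not state its specific role.
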