Features (pLannotate 1.2.2; 13 found; start..end, strand, type, name):
     25..408     +  enhancer       CMV enhancer: human cytomegalovirus immediate early enhancer
    410..609     +  promoter       CMV promoter: human cytomegalovirus (CMV) immediate early promoter
    748..1573    +  intron         CMV intron A: human cytomegalovirus intron A (Chapman et al., 1991)
   4666..5346    +  CDS            IGHG1 (fragment): IGHG1_HUMAN - Experimental evidence at protein level: Swiss-Prot protein existence level 1. Constant region of immunoglobulin heavy chains. Immunoglobulins, also known as antibodies, are membrane-bound or secreted glycoproteins produced by B lymphocytes. In the recognition phase of humoral immunity, the membrane-bound immunoglobulins serve as receptors which, upon binding of a specific antigen, trigger the clonal expansion and differentiation of B lymphocytes into immunoglobulins- secreting plasma cells. Secreted immunoglobulins mediate the effector phase of humoral immunity, which results in
   5396..5517    +  polyA_signal   SV40 poly(A) signal: SV40 polyadenylation signal
   5726..6314    -  rep_origin     ori: high-copy-number ColE1/pMB1/pBR322/pUC origin of replication
   6485..7345    -  CDS            AmpR: β-lactamase; bla; confers resistance to ampicillin, carbenicillin, and related antibiotics
   7346..7450    -  promoter       AmpR promoter: bla
   7545..7580    +  CDS            rop (fragment): Rop protein, which maintains plasmids at low copy number; rop
   7603..7933    +  promoter       SV40 promoter: SV40 enhancer and early promoter
   8056..8155    +  misc_feature   bom (fragment): basis of mobility region from pBR322
   8183..8611    -  rep_origin     f1 ori (sequence partly withheld): f1 bacteriophage origin of replication; arrow indicates direction of (+) strand synthesis
   8615..8772    -  CDS            lacZα (fragment): LacZα fragment of β-galactosidase; lacZ fragment
>Addgene plasmid #72190 | Dscam1_7.27.30 EC10-Fc-His | depositor full sequence | sequence record 137081 | Dscam1_7.27.30 EC10-Fc-His sequence 8773 bps
GTCGAGGTCTCGACGGTATCGATTGACATTGATTATTGACTAGCTAGTTATTAATAGTAATCAATTACGG
GGTCATTAGTTCATAGCCCATATATGGAGTTCCGCGTTACATAACTTACGGTAAATGGCCCGCCTGGCTG
ACCGCCCAACGACCCCCGCCCATTGACGTCAATAATGACGTATGTTCCCATAGTAACGCCAATAGGGACT
TTCCATTGACGTCAATGGGTGGAGTATTTACGGTAAACTGCCCACTTGGCAGTACATCAAGTGTATCATA
TGCCAAGTCCGCCCCCTATTGACGTCAATGACGGTAAATGGCCCGCCTGGCATTATGCCCAGTACATGAC
CTTACGGGACTTTCCTACTTGGCAGTACATCTACGTATTAGTCATCGCTATTACCATGGTGATGCGGTTT
TGGCAGTACACCAATGGGCGTGGATAGCGGTTTGACTCACGGGGATTTCCAAGTCTCCACCCCATTGACG
TCAATGGGAGTTTGTTTTGGCACCAAAATCAACGGGACTTTCCAAAATGTCGTAATAACCCCGCCCCGTT
GACGCAAATGGGCGGTAGGCGTGTACGGTGGGAGGTCTATATAAGCAGAGCTCGTTTAGTGAACCGTCAG
ATCGCCTGGAGACGCCATCCACGCTGTTTTGACCTCCATAGAAGACACCGGGACCGATCCAGCCTCCGCG
GCCGGGAACGGTGCATTGGAACGCGGATTCCCCGTGCCAAGAGTGACGTAAGTACCGCCTATAGACTCTA
TAGGCACACCCCTTTGGCTCTTATGCATGCTATACTGTTTTTGGCTTGGGGCCTATACACCCCCGCTTCC
ATATGCTATAGGTGATGGTATAGCTTAGCCTATAGGTGTGGGTTATTGACCATTATTGACCACTCCCCTA
TTGGTGACGATACTTTCCATTACTAATCCATAACATGGCTCTTTGCCACAACTATCTCTATTGGCTATAT
GCCAATACTCTGTCCTTCAGAGACTGACACGGACTCTGTATTTTTACAGGATGGGGTCCCATTTATTATT
TACAAATTCACATATACAACAACGCCGTCCCCCGTGCCCGCAGTTTTTATTAAACATAGCGTGGGATCTC
CACGCGAATCTCGGGTACGTGTTCCGGACATGGGCTCTTCTCCGGTAGCGGCGGAGCTTCCACATCCGAG
CCCTGGTCCCATGCCTCCAGCGGCTCATGGTCGCTCGGCAGCTCCTTGCTCCTAACAGTGGAGGCCAGAC
TTAGGCACAGCACAATGCCCACCACCACCAGTGTGCCGCACAAGGCCGTGGCGGTAGGGTATGTGTCTGA
AAATGAGCTCGGAGATTGGGCTCGCACCGCTGACGCAGATGGAAGACTTAAGGCAGCGGCAGAAGAAGAT
GCAGGCAGCTGAGTTGTTGTATTCTGATAAGAGTCAGAGGTAACTCCCGTTGCGGTGCTGTTAACGGTGG
AGGGCAGTGTAGTCTGAGCAGTACTCGTTGCTGCCGCGCGCGCCACCAGACATAATAGCTGACAGACTAA
CAGACTGTTCCTTTCCATGGGTCTTTTCTGCAGAAGCTTGAATTCTCGAGGATCCGCGGCCGCTACTGCC
AACTTCACACAACCCGCTCAGCGGAAACACGGCATACGAAATGAATATGCCCAACGAACGCCTCAAATGG
CTAATGCTGTTCGCAGCTGTTGCCCTCATTGCTTGTGGTAGTCAGACCCTAGCTGCCAATCCCCCAGATG
CCGACCAAAAAGGACCCGTCTTCCTCAAGGAACCCACCAACCGCATTGACTTCTCCAACTCCACGGGCGC
AGAGATCGAGTGCAAGGCCAGCGGCAATCCCATGCCCGAGATTATTTGGATCAGGAGCGACGGTACCGCC
GTGGGTGATGTGCCCGGATTGCGTCAGATCTCATCCGACGGCAAGCTGGTCTTCCCTCCCTTCCGCGCCG
AGGACTACCGCCAGGAGGTCCATGCCCAGGTGTACGCCTGCCTGGCCCGCAACCAGTTCGGATCCATTAT
CTCCCGGGACGTCCATGTGCGAGCCGTTGTCAATCAGTTCTATGAGGCGGAGATTATGACCGAGTATGTT
ATCAGGGGTAATGCTGCCGTTCTGAAGTGTTCCATCCCGTCGTTCGTGGCTGATTTTGTTCGAGTTGAGT
CCTGGATCGATGATGAGGGCAATGTCTTGTCCTTTTCGGACAATTACGATGGAAAGTATCTGGTATTGCC
CTCTGGAGAGCTCCACATCCGTGAGGTTGGACCCGAGGACGGATACAAGAGCTACCAGTGCCGAACCAAA
CATCGTCTGACCGGAGAAACCCGATTAAGTGCCACAAAAGGACGATTGGTCATCACAGAACCTGTGGGCA
GTGTTGCGCCTAAGATCAGCGTAGAAAATCGTCTGAAAAATGCAGAGGCTCGAATTGGTTCCACCTTCAC
CCTCTTTTGCCCTGGTCAAGCCTATCCAGTACCCTTCTTTAGATGGTACAAGTTCATCGAAGGAACAACC
CGTAAACAAGCTGTGGTGCTAAATGACCGTGTGAAGCAGGTCTCTGGTACTCTCATTATTAAGGACGCAG
TAGTCGAGGACTCCGGAAAATACCTGTGCGTGGTGAACAATTCCGTGGGAGGCGAAAGCGTTGAGACTGT
GCTTACCGTCACTGCCCCCCTATCCGCTAAGATCGATCCTCCCACACAGACAGTTGACTTCGGACGCCCC
GCCGTATTCACTTGCCAGTACACTGGAAATCCCATCAAGACCGTTAGCTGGATGAAGGACGGCAAGGCTA
TCGGACACAGCGAACCCGTGCTGCGCATCGAATCCGTGAAGAAGGAGGACAAGGGCATGTACCAGTGCTT
CGTAAGAAACGACCAGGAATCGGCGGAGGCGAGTGCTGAGCTGAAGCTCGGAGGCCGTTTCGATCCCCCC
GTCATCCGACAGGCCTTCCAGGAAGAGACCATGGAACCCGGACCAAGTGTATTCCTCAAGTGCGTCGCCG
GCGGAAACCCCACGCCCGAAATTTCCTGGGAACTCGACGGCAAGAAAATCGCCAACAACGATCGCTATCA
GGTCGGACAGTATGTGACGGTCAACGGAGATGTGGTTTCCTATCTGAACATAACCTCGGTCCACGCCAAC
GATGGCGGTCTCTACAAGTGCATAGCCAAGAGCAAAGTGGGCGTGGCCGAACACTCGGCCAAGTTGAATG
TATATGGACTGCCCTACATCCGGCAAATGGAGAAGAAGGCAATTGTTGCTGGAGAAACCCTGATTGTCAC
ATGTCCTGTAGCTGGATACCCCATCGATTCGATTGTCTGGGAGCGAGATAACCGTGCCCTGCCCATCAAC
CGCAAACAGAAGGTCTTCCCCAACGGAACGCTGATTATCGAGAATGTGGAACGGAACTCAGACCAAGCGA
CCTACACTTGCGTTGCCAAGAATCAGGAAGGATACTCTGCTCGAGGATCTCTGGAAGTGCAAGTCATGGT
TCTTCCGCGCATCATACCCTTCGCCTTCGAGGAGGGTCCTGCCCAGGTGGGTCAGTACCTGACACTGCAC
TGCTCCGTTCCCGGCGGAGATCTGCCCCTGAACATCGACTGGACGCTGGATGGTCAGGCAATCTCGGAGG
ATCTGGGAATAACCACGTCCCGCGTGGGTCGTCGTGGAAGTGTGCTAACCATCGAGGCCGTGGAGGCCTC
ACATGCGGGCAACTTCACCTGCCACGCCCGCAATTTGGCGGGCCATCAGCAGTTCACCACGCCGCTGAAC
GTCTACGTACCTCCCAGATGGATCCTCGAGCCCACCGATAAGGCCTTCGCCCAGGGATCCGATGCCAAGG
TTGAATGCAAGGCTGATGGCTTCCCCAAACCCCAAGTTACATGGAAGAAAGCAGTTGGCGACACCCCCGG
AGAGTACAAGGATCTAAAGAAGAGCGACAACATCCGCGTGGAAGAGGGCACTCTGCATGTCGACAACATC
CAAAAGACCAACGAGGGCTACTATCTGTGCGAGGCTATCAATGGAATAGGCTCCGGCCTCTCGGCTGTGA
TTATGATCAGCGTTCAGGCCCCTCCAGAGTTCACGGAGAAGCTGCGCAACCAGACCGCCCGACGAGGAGA
ACCCGCCGTACTCCAGTGCGAGGCGAAGGGCGAGAAGCCCATTGGCATCTTGTGGAACATGAACAACATG
CGACTGGACCCAAAGAACGACAATCGGTACACCATTCGTGAGGAGATCCTTTCCACCGGAGTTATGTCCA
GTCTGTCGATCAAGCGCACCGAGAGATCCGACTCCGCCCTATTCACCTGTGTCGCCACTAATGCCTTTGG
ATCCGATGACGCCAGCATAAATATGATTGTCCAGGAAGTTCCGGAGATGCCATATGCTTTGAAGGTACTC
GACAAATCCGGACGTTCCGTGCAGCTGAGCTGGGCGCAACCCTACGATGGCAACTCCCCTCTGGACAGGT
ACATCATTGAGTTTAAGCGTTCTCGTGCCTCCTGGAGCGAAATTGATCGCGTCATCGTGCCCGGACACAC
CACAGAAGCCCAAGTGCAGAAGCTCAGCCCCGCCACCACCTACAACATTCGCATCGTGGCCGAAAACGCC
ATCGGCACATCCCAATCCTCTGAAGCGGTCACTATCATCACTAGTGACAAAACTCACACATGCCCACCGT
GCCCAGCACCTGAACTCCTGGGGGGACCGTCAGTCTTCCTCTTCCCCCCAAAACCCAAGGACACCCTCAT
GATCTCCCGGACCCCTGAGGTCACATGCGTGGTGGTGGACGTGAGCCACGAAGACCCTGAGGTCAAGTTC
AACTGGTACGTGGACGGCGTGGAGGTGCATAATGCCAAGACAAAGCCGCGGGAGGAGCAGTACAACAGCA
CGTACCGTGTGGTCAGCGTCCTCACCGTCCTGCACCAGGACTGGCTGAATGGCAAGGAGTACAAGTGCAA
GGTCTCCAACAAAGCCCTCCCAGCCCCCATCGAGAAAACCATCTCCAAAGCCAAAGGGCAGCCCCGAGAA
CCACAGGTGTATACCCTGCCCCCATCCCGGGATGAGCTGACCAAGAACCAGGTCAGCCTGACCTGCCTGG
TCAAAGGCTTCTATCCCAGCGACATCGCCGTGGAGTGGGAGAGCAATGGGCAGCCGGAGAACAACTACAA
GACCACGCCTCCCGTGCTGGACTCCGACGGCTCCTTCTTCCTCTACAGCAAGCTCACCGTGGACAAGAGC
AGGTGGCAGCAGGGGAACGTCTTCTCATGCTCCGTGATGCATGAGGCTCTGCACAACCACTACACGCAGA
AGAGCCTCTCCCTGTCTCCGGGTAAAGGCGGCCATCATCACCATCACCATTAATCTAGAGATCTTATTAA
AGCAGAACTTGTTTATTGCAGCTTATAATGGTTACAAATAAAGCAATAGCATCACAAATTTCACAAATAA
AGCATTTTTTTCACTGCATTCTAGTTGTGGTTTGTCCAAACTCATCAATGTATCTTATCATGTCTGGTCG
ACTCTAGCTAGACTCTTCCGCTTCCTCGCTCACTGACTCGCTGCGCTCGGTCGTTCGGCTGCGGCGAGCG
GTATCAGCTCACTCAAAGGCGGTAATACGGTTATCCACAGAATCAGGGGATAACGCAGGAAAGAACATGT
GAGCAAAAGGCCAGCAAAAGGCCAGGAACCGTAAAAAGGCCGCGTTGCTGGCGTTTTTCCATAGGCTCCG
CCCCCCTGACGAGCATCACAAAAATCGACGCTCAAGTCAGAGGTGGCGAAACCCGACAGGACTATAAAGA
TACCAGGCGTTTCCCCCTGGAAGCTCCCTCGTGCGCTCTCCTGTTCCGACCCTGCCGCTTACCGGATACC
TGTCCGCCTTTCTCCCTTCGGGAAGCGTGGCGCTTTCTCATAGCTCACGCTGTAGGTATCTCAGTTCGGT
GTAGGTCGTTCGCTCCAAGCTGGGCTGTGTGCACGAACCCCCCGTTCAGCCCGACCGCTGCGCCTTATCC
GGTAACTATCGTCTTGAGTCCAACCCGGTAAGACACGACTTATCGCCACTGGCAGCAGCCACTGGTAACA
GGATTAGCAGAGCGAGGTATGTAGGCGGTGCTACAGAGTTCTTGAAGTGGTGGCCTAACTACGGCTACAC
TAGAAGAACAGTATTTGGTATCTGCGCTCTGCTGAAGCCAGTTACCTTCGGAAAAAGAGTTGGTAGCTCT
TGATCCGGCAAACAAACCACCGCTGGTAGCGGTGGTTTTTTTGTTTGCAAGCAGCAGATTACGCGCAGAA
AAAAAGGATCTCAAGAAGATCCTTTGATCTTTTCTACGGGGTCTGACGCTCAGTGGAACGAAAACTCACG
TTAAGGGATTTTGGTCATGAGATTATCAAAAAGGATCTTCACCTAGATCCTTTTAAATTAAAAATGAAGT
TTTAAATCAATCTAAAGTATATATGAGTAAACTTGGTCTGACAGTTACCAATGCTTAATCAGTGAGGCAC
CTATCTCAGCGATCTGTCTATTTCGTTCATCCATAGTTGCCTGACTCCCCGTCGTGTAGATAACTACGAT
ACGGGAGGGCTTACCATCTGGCCCCAGTGCTGCAATGATACCGCGAGACCCACGCTCACCGGCTCCAGAT
TTATCAGCAATAAACCAGCCAGCCGGAAGGGCCGAGCGCAGAAGTGGTCCTGCAACTTTATCCGCCTCCA
TCCAGTCTATTAATTGTTGCCGGGAAGCTAGAGTAAGTAGTTCGCCAGTTAATAGTTTGCGCAACGTTGT
TGCCATTGCTACAGGCATCGTGGTGTCACGCTCGTCGTTTGGTATGGCTTCATTCAGCTCCGGTTCCCAA
CGATCAAGGCGAGTTACATGATCCCCCATGTTGTGCAAAAAAGCGGTTAGCTCCTTCGGTCCTCCGATCG
TTGTCAGAAGTAAGTTGGCCGCAGTGTTATCACTCATGGTTATGGCAGCACTGCATAATTCTCTTACTGT
CATGCCATCCGTAAGATGCTTTTCTGTGACTGGTGAGTACTCAACCAAGTCATTCTGAGAATAGTGTATG
CGGCGACCGAGTTGCTCTTGCCCGGCGTCAATACGGGATAATACCGCGCCACATAGCAGAACTTTAAAAG
TGCTCATCATTGGAAAACGTTCTTCGGGGCGAAAACTCTCAAGGATCTTACCGCTGTTGAGATCCAGTTC
GATGTAACCCACTCGTGCACCCAACTGATCTTCAGCATCTTTTACTTTCACCAGCGTTTCTGGGTGAGCA
AAAACAGGAAGGCAAAATGCCGCAAAAAAGGGAATAAGGGCGACACGGAAATGTTGAATACTCATACTCT
TCCTTTTTCAATATTATTGAAGCATTTATCAGGGTTATTGTCTCATGAGCGGATACATATTTGAATGTAT
TTAGAAAAATAAACAAATAGGGGTTCCGCGCACATTTCCCCGAAAAGTGCCACCTGACGTCTAAGAAACC
ATTATTATCATGACATTAACCTATAAAAATAGGCGTATCACGAGGCCCTTTCGTCTCGCGCGTTTCGGTG
ATGACGGTGAAAACCTCTGACACATGCAGCTCCCGGAGGAATGTGTGTCAGTTAGGGTGTGGAAAGTCCC
CAGGCTCCCCAGGCAGGCAGAAGTATGCAAAGCATGCATCTCAATTAGTCAGCAACCAGGTGTGGAAAGT
CCCCAGGCTCCCCAGCAGGCAGAAGTATGCAAAGCATGCATCTCAATTAGTCAGCAACCATAGTCCCGCC
CCTAACTCCGCCCATCCCGCCCCTAACTCCGCCCAGTTCCGCCCATTCTCCGCCCCATGGCTGACTAATT
TTTTTTATTTATGCAGAGGCCGAGGCCGCCTCTGCCTCTGAGCTATTCCAGAAGTAGTGAGGAGGCTTTT
TTGGAGGCCTAGGCTTTTGCAAAAAGCTCCCGGGAGCTTGTATATCCATTTTCGTCCCGGAGACGGTCAC
AGCTTGTCTGTAAGCGGATGCCGGGAGCAGACAAGCCCGTCAGGGCGCGTCAGCGGGTGTTGGCGGGTGT
CGGGGCTGGCTTAACTATGCGGCATCAGAGCAGATTGTACTGAGAGTGCACCATATGCGGTGTGAAATAC
CGCACAGATGCGTAAGGAGAAAATACCGCATCAGGAAATTGTAAGCGTTAATATTTTGTTAAAATTCGCG
TTAAATTTTTGTTAAATCAGCTCATTTTTTAACCAATAGGCCGAAATCGGCAAAATCCCTTATAAATCAA
AAGAATAGACCGAGATAGGGT
[37 nt withheld, positions 8282-8318]
AAAGAACGTGGACTCCAACGTCAAAGG
[49 nt withheld, positions 8346-8394]
T
[91 nt withheld, positions 8396-8486]
G
[124 nt withheld, positions 8488-8611]
CCATTCGCCATTCAGGCTGCGCAACTGTTGGGAAGGGCGATCGGTGCGGGCCTCTTCGCTATTACGCCAG
CTGGCGAAAGGGGGATGTGCTGCAAGGCGATTAAGTTGGGTAACGCCAGGGTTTTCCCAGTCACGACGTT
GTAAAACGACGGCCAGTGAATT
