Features (pLannotate 1.2.2; 13 found; start..end, strand, type, name):
    344..543     +  promoter       CMV promoter: human cytomegalovirus (CMV) immediate early promoter
    682..1507    +  intron         CMV intron A: human cytomegalovirus intron A (Chapman et al., 1991)
   4600..5280    +  CDS            IGHG1 (fragment): IGHG1_HUMAN - Experimental evidence at protein level: Swiss-Prot protein existence level 1. Constant region of immunoglobulin heavy chains. Immunoglobulins, also known as antibodies, are membrane-bound or secreted glycoproteins produced by B lymphocytes. In the recognition phase of humoral immunity, the membrane-bound immunoglobulins serve as receptors which, upon binding of a specific antigen, trigger the clonal expansion and differentiation of B lymphocytes into immunoglobulins- secreting plasma cells. Secreted immunoglobulins mediate the effector phase of humoral immunity, which results in
   5330..5451    +  polyA_signal   SV40 poly(A) signal: SV40 polyadenylation signal
   5660..6248    -  rep_origin     ori: high-copy-number ColE1/pMB1/pBR322/pUC origin of replication
   6419..7279    -  CDS            AmpR: β-lactamase; bla; confers resistance to ampicillin, carbenicillin, and related antibiotics
   7280..7384    -  promoter       AmpR promoter: bla
   7479..7514    +  CDS            rop (fragment): Rop protein, which maintains plasmids at low copy number; rop
   7537..7866    +  promoter       SV40 promoter: SV40 enhancer and early promoter
   7989..8088    +  misc_feature   bom (fragment): basis of mobility region from pBR322
   8116..8544    -  rep_origin     f1 ori (sequence partly withheld): f1 bacteriophage origin of replication; arrow indicates direction of (+) strand synthesis
   8548..8705    -  CDS            lacZα (fragment): LacZα fragment of β-galactosidase; lacZ fragment
   8731..342     +  enhancer       CMV enhancer (across the origin): human cytomegalovirus immediate early enhancer
>Addgene plasmid #72190 | Dscam1_7.27.30 EC10-Fc-His | addgene full sequence | sequence record 233005 | Addgene NGS Result
ACGGGGTCATTAGTTCATAGCCCATATATGGAGTTCCGCGTTACATAACTTACGGTAAATGGCCCGCCTG
GCTGACCGCCCAACGACCCCCGCCCATTGACGTCAATAATGACGTATGTTCCCATAGTAACGCCAATAGG
GACTTTCCATTGACGTCAATGGGTGGAGTATTTACGGTAAACTGCCCACTTGGCAGTACATCAAGTGTAT
CATATGCCAAGTCCGCCCCCTATTGACGTCAATGACGGTAAATGGCCCGCCTGGCATTATGCCCAGTACA
TGACCTTACGGGACTTTCCTACTTGGCAGTACATCTACGTATTAGTCATCGCTATTACCATGGTGATGCG
GTTTTGGCAGTACACCAATGGGCGTGGATAGCGGTTTGACTCACGGGGATTTCCAAGTCTCCACCCCATT
GACGTCAATGGGAGTTTGTTTTGGCACCAAAATCAACGGGACTTTCCAAAATGTCGTAATAACCCCGCCC
CGTTGACGCAAATGGGCGGTAGGCGTGTACGGTGGGAGGTCTATATAAGCAGAGCTCGTTTAGTGAACCG
TCAGATCGCCTGGAGACGCCATCCACGCTGTTTTGACCTCCATAGAAGACACCGGGACCGATCCAGCCTC
CGCGGCCGGGAACGGTGCATTGGAACGCGGATTCCCCGTGCCAAGAGTGACGTAAGTACCGCCTATAGAC
TCTATAGGCACACCCCTTTGGCTCTTATGCATGCTATACTGTTTTTGGCTTGGGGCCTATACACCCCCGC
TTCCATATGCTATAGGTGATGGTATAGCTTAGCCTATAGGTGTGGGTTATTGACCATTATTGACCACTCC
CCTATTGGTGACGATACTTTCCATTACTAATCCATAACATGGCTCTTTGCCACAACTATCTCTATTGGCT
ATATGCCAATACTCTGTCCTTCAGAGACTGACACGGACTCTGTATTTTTACAGGATGGGGTCCCATTTAT
TATTTACAAATTCACATATACAACAACGCCGTCCCCCGTGCCCGCAGTTTTTATTAAACATAGCGTGGGA
TCTCCACGCGAATCTCGGGTACGTGTTCCGGACATGGGCTCTTCTCCGGTAGCGGCGGAGCTTCCACATC
CGAGCCCTGGTCCCATGCCTCCAGCGGCTCATGGTCGCTCGGCAGCTCCTTGCTCCTAACAGTGGAGGCC
AGACTTAGGCACAGCACAATGCCCACCACCACCAGTGTGCCGCACAAGGCCGTGGCGGTAGGGTATGTGT
CTGAAAATGAGCTCGGAGATTGGGCTCGCACCGCTGACGCAGATGGAAGACTTAAGGCAGCGGCAGAAGA
AGATGCAGGCAGCTGAGTTGTTGTATTCTGATAAGAGTCAGAGGTAACTCCCGTTGCGGTGCTGTTAACG
GTGGAGGGCAGTGTAGTCTGAGCAGTACTCGTTGCTGCCGCGCGCGCCACCAGACATAATAGCTGACAGA
CTAACAGACTGTTCCTTTCCATGGGTCTTTTCTGCAGAAGCTTGAATTCTCGAGGATCCGCGGCCGCTAC
TGCCAACTTCACACAACCCGCTCAGCGGAAACACGGCATACGAAATGAATATGCCCAACGAACGCCTCAA
ATGGCTAATGCTGTTCGCAGCTGTTGCCCTCATTGCTTGTGGTAGTCAGACCCTAGCTGCCAATCCCCCA
GATGCCGACCAAAAAGGACCCGTCTTCCTCAAGGAACCCACCAACCGCATTGACTTCTCCAACTCCACGG
GCGCAGAGATCGAGTGCAAGGCCAGCGGCAATCCCATGCCCGAGATTATTTGGATCAGGAGCGACGGTAC
CGCCGTGGGTGATGTGCCCGGATTGCGTCAGATCTCATCCGACGGCAAGCTGGTCTTCCCTCCCTTCCGC
GCCGAGGACTACCGCCAGGAGGTCCATGCCCAGGTGTACGCCTGCCTGGCCCGCAACCAGTTCGGATCCA
TTATCTCCCGGGACGTCCATGTGCGAGCCGTTGTCAATCAGTTCTATGAGGCGGAGATTATGACCGAGTA
TGTTATCAGGGGTAATGCTGCCGTTCTGAAGTGTTCCATCCCGTCGTTCGTGGCTGATTTTGTTCGAGTT
GAGTCCTGGATCGATGATGAGGGCAATGTCTTGTCCTTTTCGGACAATTACGATGGAAAGTATCTGGTAT
TGCCCTCTGGAGAGCTCCACATCCGTGAGGTTGGACCCGAGGACGGATACAAGAGCTACCAGTGCCGAAC
CAAACATCGTCTGACCGGAGAAACCCGATTAAGTGCCACAAAAGGACGATTGGTCATCACAGAACCTGTG
GGCAGTGTTGCGCCTAAGATCAGCGTAGAAAATCGTCTGAAAAATGCAGAGGCTCGAATTGGTTCCACCT
TCACCCTCTTTTGCCCTGGTCAAGCCTATCCAGTACCCTTCTTTAGATGGTACAAGTTCATCGAAGGAAC
AACCCGTAAACAAGCTGTGGTGCTAAATGACCGTGTGAAGCAGGTCTCTGGTACTCTCATTATTAAGGAC
GCAGTAGTCGAGGACTCCGGAAAATACCTGTGCGTGGTGAACAATTCCGTGGGAGGCGAAAGCGTTGAGA
CTGTGCTTACCGTCACTGCCCCCCTATCCGCTAAGATCGATCCTCCCACACAGACAGTTGACTTCGGACG
CCCCGCCGTATTCACTTGCCAGTACACTGGAAATCCCATCAAGACCGTTAGCTGGATGAAGGACGGCAAG
GCTATCGGACACAGCGAACCCGTGCTGCGCATCGAATCCGTGAAGAAGGAGGACAAGGGCATGTACCAGT
GCTTCGTAAGAAACGACCAGGAATCGGCGGAGGCGAGTGCTGAGCTGAAGCTCGGAGGCCGTTTCGATCC
CCCCGTCATCCGACAGGCCTTCCAGGAAGAGACCATGGAACCCGGACCAAGTGTATTCCTCAAGTGCGTC
GCCGGCGGAAACCCCACGCCCGAAATTTCCTGGGAACTCGACGGCAAGAAAATCGCCAACAACGATCGCT
ATCAGGTCGGACAGTATGTGACGGTCAACGGAGATGTGGTTTCCTATCTGAACATAACCTCGGTCCACGC
CAACGATGGCGGTCTCTACAAGTGCATAGCCAAGAGCAAAGTGGGCGTGGCCGAACACTCGGCCAAGTTG
AATGTATATGGACTGCCCTACATCCGGCAAATGGAGAAGAAGGCAATTGTTGCTGGAGAAACCCTGATTG
TCACATGTCCTGTAGCTGGATACCCCATCGATTCGATTGTCTGGGAGCGAGATAACCGTGCCCTGCCCAT
CAACCGCAAACAGAAGGTCTTCCCCAACGGAACGCTGATTATCGAGAATGTGGAACGGAACTCAGACCAA
GCGACCTACACTTGCGTTGCCAAGAATCAGGAAGGATACTCTGCTCGAGGATCTCTGGAAGTGCAAGTCA
TGGTTCTTCCGCGCATCATACCCTTCGCCTTCGAGGAGGGTCCTGCCCAGGTGGGTCAGTACCTGACACT
GCACTGCTCCGTTCCCGGCGGAGATCTGCCCCTGAACATCGACTGGACGCTGGATGGTCAGGCAATCTCG
GAGGATCTGGGAATAACCACGTCCCGCGTGGGTCGTCGTGGAAGTGTGCTAACCATCGAGGCCGTGGAGG
CCTCACATGCGGGCAACTTCACCTGCCACGCCCGCAATTTGGCGGGCCATCAGCAGTTCACCACGCCGCT
GAACGTCTACGTACCTCCCAGATGGATCCTCGAGCCCACCGATAAGGCCTTCGCCCAGGGATCCGATGCC
AAGGTTGAATGCAAGGCTGATGGCTTCCCCAAACCCCAAGTTACATGGAAGAAAGCAGTTGGCGACACCC
CCGGAGAGTACAAGGATCTAAAGAAGAGCGACAACATCCGCGTGGAAGAGGGCACTCTGCATGTCGACAA
CATCCAAAAGACCAACGAGGGCTACTATCTGTGCGAGGCTATCAATGGAATAGGCTCCGGCCTCTCGGCT
GTGATTATGATCAGCGTTCAGGCCCCTCCAGAGTTCACGGAGAAGCTGCGCAACCAGACCGCCCGACGAG
GAGAACCCGCCGTACTCCAGTGCGAGGCGAAGGGCGAGAAGCCCATTGGCATCTTGTGGAACATGAACAA
CATGCGACTGGACCCAAAGAACGACAATCGGTACACCATTCGTGAGGAGATCCTTTCCACCGGAGTTATG
TCCAGTCTGTCGATCAAGCGCACCGAGAGATCCGACTCCGCCCTATTCACCTGTGTCGCCACTAATGCCT
TTGGATCCGATGACGCCAGCATAAATATGATTGTCCAGGAAGTTCCGGAGATGCCATATGCTTTGAAGGT
ACTCGACAAATCCGGACGTTCCGTGCAGCTGAGCTGGGCGCAACCCTACGATGGCAACTCCCCTCTGGAC
AGGTACATCATTGAGTTTAAGCGTTCTCGTGCCTCCTGGAGCGAAATTGATCGCGTCATCGTGCCCGGAC
ACACCACAGAAGCCCAAGTGCAGAAGCTCAGCCCCGCCACCACCTACAACATTCGCATCGTGGCCGAAAA
CGCCATCGGCACATCCCAATCCTCTGAAGCGGTCACTATCATCACTAGTGACAAAACTCACACATGCCCA
CCGTGCCCAGCACCTGAACTCCTGGGGGGACCGTCAGTCTTCCTCTTCCCCCCAAAACCCAAGGACACCC
TCATGATCTCCCGGACCCCTGAGGTCACATGCGTGGTGGTGGACGTGAGCCACGAAGACCCTGAGGTCAA
GTTCAACTGGTACGTGGACGGCGTGGAGGTGCATAATGCCAAGACAAAGCCGCGGGAGGAGCAGTACAAC
AGCACGTACCGTGTGGTCAGCGTCCTCACCGTCCTGCACCAGGACTGGCTGAATGGCAAGGAGTACAAGT
GCAAGGTCTCCAACAAAGCCCTCCCAGCCCCCATCGAGAAAACCATCTCCAAAGCCAAAGGGCAGCCCCG
AGAACCACAGGTGTATACCCTGCCCCCATCCCGGGATGAGCTGACCAAGAACCAGGTCAGCCTGACCTGC
CTGGTCAAAGGCTTCTATCCCAGCGACATCGCCGTGGAGTGGGAGAGCAATGGGCAGCCGGAGAACAACT
ACAAGACCACGCCTCCCGTGCTGGACTCCGACGGCTCCTTCTTCCTCTACAGCAAGCTCACCGTGGACAA
GAGCAGGTGGCAGCAGGGGAACGTCTTCTCATGCTCCGTGATGCATGAGGCTCTGCACAACCACTACACG
CAGAAGAGCCTCTCCCTGTCTCCGGGTAAAGGCGGCCATCATCACCATCACCATTAATCTAGAGATCTTA
TTAAAGCAGAACTTGTTTATTGCAGCTTATAATGGTTACAAATAAAGCAATAGCATCACAAATTTCACAA
ATAAAGCATTTTTTTCACTGCATTCTAGTTGTGGTTTGTCCAAACTCATCAATGTATCTTATCATGTCTG
GTCGACTCTAGCTAGACTCTTCCGCTTCCTCGCTCACTGACTCGCTGCGCTCGGTCGTTCGGCTGCGGCG
AGCGGTATCAGCTCACTCAAAGGCGGTAATACGGTTATCCACAGAATCAGGGGATAACGCAGGAAAGAAC
ATGTGAGCAAAAGGCCAGCAAAAGGCCAGGAACCGTAAAAAGGCCGCGTTGCTGGCGTTTTTCCATAGGC
TCCGCCCCCCTGACGAGCATCACAAAAATCGACGCTCAAGTCAGAGGTGGCGAAACCCGACAGGACTATA
AAGATACCAGGCGTTTCCCCCTGGAAGCTCCCTCGTGCGCTCTCCTGTTCCGACCCTGCCGCTTACCGGA
TACCTGTCCGCCTTTCTCCCTTCGGGAAGCGTGGCGCTTTCTCATAGCTCACGCTGTAGGTATCTCAGTT
CGGTGTAGGTCGTTCGCTCCAAGCTGGGCTGTGTGCACGAACCCCCCGTTCAGCCCGACCGCTGCGCCTT
ATCCGGTAACTATCGTCTTGAGTCCAACCCGGTAAGACACGACTTATCGCCACTGGCAGCAGCCACTGGT
AACAGGATTAGCAGAGCGAGGTATGTAGGCGGTGCTACAGAGTTCTTGAAGTGGTGGCCTAACTACGGCT
ACACTAGAAGAACAGTATTTGGTATCTGCGCTCTGCTGAAGCCAGTTACCTTCGGAAAAAGAGTTGGTAG
CTCTTGATCCGGCAAACAAACCACCGCTGGTAGCGGTGGTTTTTTTGTTTGCAAGCAGCAGATTACGCGC
AGAAAAAAAGGATCTCAAGAAGATCCTTTGATCTTTTCTACGGGGTCTGACGCTCAGTGGAACGAAAACT
CACGTTAAGGGATTTTGGTCATGAGATTATCAAAAAGGATCTTCACCTAGATCCTTTTAAATTAAAAATG
AAGTTTTAAATCAATCTAAAGTATATATGAGTAAACTTGGTCTGACAGTTACCAATGCTTAATCAGTGAG
GCACCTATCTCAGCGATCTGTCTATTTCGTTCATCCATAGTTGCCTGACTCCCCGTCGTGTAGATAACTA
CGATACGGGAGGGCTTACCATCTGGCCCCAGTGCTGCAATGATACCGCGAGACCCACGCTCACCGGCTCC
AGATTTATCAGCAATAAACCAGCCAGCCGGAAGGGCCGAGCGCAGAAGTGGTCCTGCAACTTTATCCGCC
TCCATCCAGTCTATTAATTGTTGCCGGGAAGCTAGAGTAAGTAGTTCGCCAGTTAATAGTTTGCGCAACG
TTGTTGCCATTGCTACAGGCATCGTGGTGTCACGCTCGTCGTTTGGTATGGCTTCATTCAGCTCCGGTTC
CCAACGATCAAGGCGAGTTACATGATCCCCCATGTTGTGCAAAAAAGCGGTTAGCTCCTTCGGTCCTCCG
ATCGTTGTCAGAAGTAAGTTGGCCGCAGTGTTATCACTCATGGTTATGGCAGCACTGCATAATTCTCTTA
CTGTCATGCCATCCGTAAGATGCTTTTCTGTGACTGGTGAGTACTCAACCAAGTCATTCTGAGAATAGTG
TATGCGGCGACCGAGTTGCTCTTGCCCGGCGTCAATACGGGATAATACCGCGCCACATAGCAGAACTTTA
AAAGTGCTCATCATTGGAAAACGTTCTTCGGGGCGAAAACTCTCAAGGATCTTACCGCTGTTGAGATCCA
GTTCGATGTAACCCACTCGTGCACCCAACTGATCTTCAGCATCTTTTACTTTCACCAGCGTTTCTGGGTG
AGCAAAAACAGGAAGGCAAAATGCCGCAAAAAAGGGAATAAGGGCGACACGGAAATGTTGAATACTCATA
CTCTTCCTTTTTCAATATTATTGAAGCATTTATCAGGGTTATTGTCTCATGAGCGGATACATATTTGAAT
GTATTTAGAAAAATAAACAAATAGGGGTTCCGCGCACATTTCCCCGAAAAGTGCCACCTGACGTCTAAGA
AACCATTATTATCATGACATTAACCTATAAAAATAGGCGTATCACGAGGCCCTTTCGTCTCGCGCGTTTC
GGTGATGACGGTGAAAACCTCTGACACATGCAGCTCCCGGAGGAATGTGTGTCAGTTAGGGTGTGGAAAG
TCCCCAGGCTCCCCAGCAGGCAGAAGTATGCAAAGCATGCATCTCAATTAGTCAGCAACCAGGTGTGGAA
AGTCCCCAGGCTCCCCAGCAGGCAGAAGTATGCAAAGCATGCATCTCAATTAGTCAGCAACCATAGTCCC
GCCCCTAACTCCGCCCATCCCGCCCCTAACTCCGCCCAGTTCCGCCCATTCTCCGCCCCATGGCTGACTA
ATTTTTTTTATTTATGCAGAGGCCGAGGCCGCCTCTGCCTCTGAGCTATTCCAGAAGTAGTGAGGAGGCT
TTTTTGGAGGCCTAGGCTTTTGCAAAAAGCTCCCGGGAGCTTGTATATCCATTTTCGTCCCGGAGACGGT
CACAGCTTGTCTGTAAGCGGATGCCGGGAGCAGACAAGCCCGTCAGGGCGCGTCAGCGGGTGTTGGCGGG
TGTCGGGGCTGGCTTAACTATGCGGCATCAGAGCAGATTGTACTGAGAGTGCACCATATGCGGTGTGAAA
TACCGCACAGATGCGTAAGGAGAAAATACCGCATCAGGAAATTGTAAGCGTTAATATTTTGTTAAAATTC
GCGTTAAATTTTTGTTAAATCAGCTCATTTTTTAACCAATAGGCCGAAATCGGCAAAATCCCTTATAAAT
CAAAAGAATAGACCGAGATAGGGT
[37 nt withheld, positions 8215-8251]
AAAGAACGTGGACTCCAACGTCAAAGG
[49 nt withheld, positions 8279-8327]
T
[91 nt withheld, positions 8329-8419]
G
[124 nt withheld, positions 8421-8544]
CCATTCGCCATTCAGGCTGCGCAACTGTTGGGAAGGGCGATCGGTGCGGGCCTCTTCGCTATTACGCCAG
CTGGCGAAAGGGGGATGTGCTGCAAGGCGATTAAGTTGGGTAACGCCAGGGTTTTCCCAGTCACGACGTT
GTAAAACGACGGCCAGTGAATTGTCGAGGTCTCGACGGTATCGATTGACATTGATTATTGACTAGCTAGT
TATTAATAGTAATCAATT
