>Addgene plasmid #72190 | Dscam1_7.27.30 EC10-Fc-His | addgene partial sequence | sequence record 137078 | pMRB101-F 5'-aagatgcaggcagctgagtt-3'
ACGGTGGAGGGCAGTGTAGTCTGAGCAGTACTCGTTGCTGCCGCGCGCGCCACCAGACATAATAGCTGAC
AGACTAACAGACTGTTCCTTTCCATGGGTCTTTTCTGCAGAAGCTTGAATTCTCGAGGATCCGCGGCCGC
TACTGCCAACTTCACACAACCCGCTCAGCGGAAACACGGCATACGAAATGAATATGCCCAACGAACGCCT
CAAATGGCTAATGCTGTTCGCAGCTGTTGCCCTCATTGCTTGTGGTAGTCAGACCCTAGCTGCCAATCCC
CCAGATGCCGACCAAAAAGGACCCGTCTTCCTCAAGGAACCCACCAACCGCATTGACTTCTCCAACTCCA
CGGGCGCAGAGATCGAGTGCAAGGCCAGCGGCAATCCCATGCCCGAGATTATTTGGATCAGGAGCGACGG
TACCGCCGTGGGTGATGTGCCCGGATTGCGTCAGATCTCATCCGACGGCAAGCTGGTCTTCCCTCCCTTC
CGCGCCGAGGACTACCGCCAGGAGGTCCATGCCCAGGTGTACGCCTGCCTGGCCCGCAACCAGTTCGGAT
CCATTATCTCCCGGGACGTCCATGTGCGAGCCGTTGTCAATCAGTTCTATGAGGCGGAGATTATGACCGA
GTATGTTATCAGGGGTAATGCTGCCGTTCTGAAGTGTTCCATCCCGTCGTTCGTGGCTGATTTTGTTCGA
GTTGAGTCCTGGATCGATGATGAGGGCAATGTCTTGTCCTTTTCGGACAATTACGATGGAAAGTATCTGG
TATTGCCCTCTGGAGAGCTCCACATCCGTGAGGTTG
