>Addgene plasmid #72190 | Dscam1_7.27.30 EC10-Fc-His | addgene partial sequence | sequence record 137080 | SV40pA-R 5'-GAAATTTGTGATGCTATTGC-3'
ATAAGATCTCTAGATTAATGGTGATGGTGATGATGGCCGCCTTTACCCGGAGACAGGGAGAGGCTCTTCT
GCGTGTAGTGGTTGTGCAGAGCCTCATGCATCACGGAGCATGAGAAGACGTTCCCCTGCTGCCACCTGCT
CTTGTCCACGGTGAGCTTGCTGTAGAGGAAGAAGGAGCCGTCGGAGTCCAGCACGGGAGGCGTGGTCTTG
TAGTTGTTCTCCGGCTGCCCATTGCTCTCCCACTCCACGGCGATGTCGCTGGGATAGAAGCCTTTGACCA
GGCAGGTCAGGCTGACCTGGTTCTTGGTCAGCTCATCCCGGGATGGGGGCAGGGTATACACCTGTGGTTC
TCGGGGCTGCCCTTTGGCTTTGGAGATGGTTTTCTCGATGGGGGCTGGGAGGGCTTTGTTGGAGACCTTG
CACTTGTACTCCTTGCCATTCAGCCAGTCCTGGTGCAGGACGGTGAGGACGCTGACCACACGGTACGTGC
TGTTGTACTGCTCCTCCCGCGGCTTTGTCTTGGCATTATGCACCTCCACGCCGTCCACGTACCAGTTGAA
CTTGACCTCAGGGTCTTCGTGGCTCACGTCCACCACCACGCATGTGACCTCAGGGGTCCGGGAGATCATG
AGGGTGTCCTTGGGTTTTGGGGGGAAGAGGAAGACTGACGGTCCCCCCAGGAGTTCAGGTGCTGGGCACG
GTGGGCATGTGTGAGTTTTGTCACTAGTGATGATAGTGACCGCTTCAGAGGATTGGGATGTGCCGATGGC
GTTTTCGGCCACGATGCGAATGTTGTAGGTGGTGGCGG
